Addgene plasmid #232363: pGL3_CALD1
Purpose: Enhancer near CALD1, chr7:134823259-134823760 cloned into pGL3
Depositing lab: Joanna Wysocka. Depositing organization: Stanford University.
Backbone
  Vector backbone: pGL3 Luciferase Reporter Vector
  Backbone manufacturer: Promega
  Vector type: Luciferase
Growth in bacteria
  Bacterial resistance: Ampicillin, 100 μg/mL
  Growth temperature: 37°C
  Growth strain: DH5alpha
  Copy number: High Copy
Gene/Insert
  Gene/Insert name: CALD1
  Species: H. sapiens (human)
  Entrez Gene: CALD1 (a.k.a. CDM, H-CAD, HCAD, L-CAD, LCAD, NAG22, h-CD)
  Cloning method: Restriction Enzyme; 5′ cloning site Unknown (unknown if destroyed)
Terms and licenses: Academic/Nonprofit Terms; Industry Terms: Not Available to Industry
How to cite: pGL3_CALD1 was a gift from Joanna Wysocka (Addgene plasmid # 232363 ; http://n2t.net/addgene:232363 ; RRID:Addgene_232363)
