[The description below was written by a language model from this plasmid's Addgene catalogue record and pLannotate feature annotations shown in this document.]
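Description:
pGL3_CALD1 is a firefly luciferase reporter plasmid built on the Promega pGL3 backbone and designed to test the activity of a candidate human enhancer located near the CALD1 gene. According to the catalogue entry, the insert is a roughly 500 bp genomic segment from chromosome 7 rather than CALD1 coding sequence. The genome assembly for the coordinates is not stated, and the cloning sites are recorded as unknown. The 5,609 nt plasmid is maintained in E. coli at high copy through a ColE1/pUC-type origin and selected with ampicillin via the β-lactamase gene and its promoter. An f1 origin is also present, allowing single-stranded DNA production.

The reporter unit consists of the SV40 early promoter driving the enhanced luc+ firefly luciferase gene, followed by the SV40 polyadenylation signal. The presence of the SV40 promoter suggests a promoter-containing pGL3 variant, in which a cloned element is scored by its ability to raise luciferase output above the basal level set by that promoter. Upstream of the cassette lie a synthetic poly(A) signal and an RNA polymerase II pause site, standard pGL3 elements that limit read-through transcription from the backbone into the reporter. The enhancer itself is not annotated in the feature table. An unannotated gap of about 650 nt between the pause site and the SV40 promoter is a plausible location for it, but the record does not confirm this. The small lacZα, large T antigen and TcR fragments are short annotation matches, probably backbone remnants rather than functional genes. The construct is suited to transient transfection enhancer assays in mammalian cells.
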