Features (pLannotate 1.2.2; 12 found; start..end, strand, type, name):
    600..1460    -  CDS            AmpR: β-lactamase; bla; confers resistance to ampicillin, carbenicillin, and related antibiotics
   1461..1565    -  promoter       AmpR promoter: bla
   1592..2020    +  rep_origin     f1 ori (sequence partly withheld): f1 bacteriophage origin of replication; arrow indicates direction of (+) strand synthesis
   2052..2119    -  CDS            lacZα (fragment): LacZα fragment of β-galactosidase; lacZ fragment
   2178..2226    +  polyA_signal   poly(A) signal: synthetic polyadenylation signal
   2240..2331    +  misc_feature   pause site: RNA polymerase II transcriptional pause signal from the human α2 globin gene
   2979..3175    +  promoter       SV40 promoter: SV40 early promoter
   3211..4863    +  CDS            luciferase: firefly luciferase; luc+; enhanced luc+ version of the luciferase gene
   4904..5025    -  polyA_signal   SV40 poly(A) signal: SV40 polyadenylation signal
   5048..5116    -  CDS            large T antigen (fragment): large T antigen from SV40 (simian virus 40)
   5138..5270    +  CDS            TcR (fragment): tetracycline efflux protein; tet; confers resistance to tetracycline
   5450..429     -  rep_origin     ori (across the origin): high-copy-number ColE1/pMB1/pBR322/pUC origin of replication
>Addgene plasmid #232363 | pGL3_CALD1 | addgene full sequence | sequence record 461191 | Addgene NGS Result
GCCTTTCTCCCTTCGGGAAGCGTGGCGCTTTCTCATAGCTCACGCTGTAGGTATCTCAGTTCGGTGTAGG
TCGTTCGCTCCAAGCTGGGCTGTGTGCACGAACCCCCCGTTCAGCCCGACCGCTGCGCCTTATCCGGTAA
CTATCGTCTTGAGTCCAACCCGGTAAGACACGACTTATCGCCACTGGCAGCAGCCACTGGTAACAGGATT
AGCAGAGCGAGGTATGTAGGCGGTGCTACAGAGTTCTTGAAGTGGTGGCCTAACTACGGCTACACTAGAA
GAACAGTATTTGGTATCTGCGCTCTGCTGAAGCCAGTTACCTTCGGAAAAAGAGTTGGTAGCTCTTGATC
CGGCAAACAAACCACCGCTGGTAGCGGTGGTTTTTTTGTTTGCAAGCAGCAGATTACGCGCAGAAAAAAA
GGATCTCAAGAAGATCCTTTGATCTTTTCTACGGGGTCTGACGCTCAGTGGAACGAAAACTCACGTTAAG
GGATTTTGGTCATGAGATTATCAAAAAGGATCTTCACCTAGATCCTTTTAAATTAAAAATGAAGTTTTAA
ATCAATCTAAAGTATATATGAGTAAACTTGGTCTGACAGTTACCAATGCTTAATCAGTGAGGCACCTATC
TCAGCGATCTGTCTATTTCGTTCATCCATAGTTGCCTGACTCCCCGTCGTGTAGATAACTACGATACGGG
AGGGCTTACCATCTGGCCCCAGTGCTGCAATGATACCGCGAGACCCACGCTCACCGGCTCCAGATTTATC
AGCAATAAACCAGCCAGCCGGAAGGGCCGAGCGCAGAAGTGGTCCTGCAACTTTATCCGCCTCCATCCAG
TCTATTAATTGTTGCCGGGAAGCTAGAGTAAGTAGTTCGCCAGTTAATAGTTTGCGCAACGTTGTTGCCA
TTGCTACAGGCATCGTGGTGTCACGCTCGTCGTTTGGTATGGCTTCATTCAGCTCCGGTTCCCAACGATC
AAGGCGAGTTACATGATCCCCCATGTTGTGCAAAAAAGCGGTTAGCTCCTTCGGTCCTCCGATCGTTGTC
AGAAGTAAGTTGGCCGCAGTGTTATCACTCATGGTTATGGCAGCACTGCATAATTCTCTTACTGTCATGC
CATCCGTAAGATGCTTTTCTGTGACTGGTGAGTACTCAACCAAGTCATTCTGAGAATAGTGTATGCGGCG
ACCGAGTTGCTCTTGCCCGGCGTCAATACGGGATAATACCGCGCCACATAGCAGAACTTTAAAAGTGCTC
ATCATTGGAAAACGTTCTTCGGGGCGAAAACTCTCAAGGATCTTACCGCTGTTGAGATCCAGTTCGATGT
AACCCACTCGTGCACCCAACTGATCTTCAGCATCTTTTACTTTCACCAGCGTTTCTGGGTGAGCAAAAAC
AGGAAGGCAAAATGCCGCAAAAAAGGGAATAAGGGCGACACGGAAATGTTGAATACTCATACTCTTCCTT
TTTCAATATTATTGAAGCATTTATCAGGGTTATTGTCTCATGAGCGGATACATATTTGAATGTATTTAGA
AAAATAAACAAATAGGGGTTCCGCGCACATTTCCCCGAAAAGTGCCACCTG
[124 nt withheld, positions 1592-1715]
C
[91 nt withheld, positions 1717-1807]
A
[49 nt withheld, positions 1809-1857]
CCTTTGACGTTGGAGTCCACGTTCTTT
[37 nt withheld, positions 1885-1921]
ACCCTATCTCGGTCTATTCTTTTGATTTATAAGGGATTTTGCCGATTTCGGCCTATTGGTTAAAAAATGA
GCTGATTTAACAAAAATTTAACGCGAATTTTAACAAAATATTAACGCTTACAATTTGCCATTCGCCATTC
AGGCTGCGCAACTGTTGGGAAGGGCGATCGGTGCGGGCCTCTTCGCTATTACGCCAGCCCAAGCTACCAT
GATAAGTAAGTAATATTAAGGTACGGGAGGTACTTGGAGCGGCCGCAATAAAATATCTTTATTTTCATTA
CATCTGTGTGTTGGTTTTTTGTGTGAATCGATAGTACTAACATACGCTCTCCATCAAAACAAAACGAAAC
AAAACAAACTAGCAAAATAGGCTGTCCCCAGTGCAAGTGCAGGTGCCAGAACATTTCTCTATCGATAGGT
ACCGAGCTCTTACGCGTGCTAGCTAAGGCCCGAAGCACTGAATGGGATGAATAAAATATCTCGATATTTA
CATGGTTCATTTTGACCGTACCCACAGGGCAGCAAACATCTGCGTGAAAAGTAAAGAATTCAGCCTGTTA
GATGACTGGTTGTGAAGAGCCAAACATTGGGTATCATGTCATCCACATGTCTGGTTGATTGAATATGAAT
TGCCCCCTTTTTATCCAGATAGCTTCAGCAATAGATAAAGCATGGAGATTTTTCCACATTTTACATGGTG
CTTGGTGTTGTAGAATTCAGCCTTTGTGTGTTCTTTTCCCCCCGTCTTGCTATTGCCTGGATCTCATTAG
GAACCATTAGTGATGTAATACTAAACCTATGGAATCTTAAACATGCTTTTAAAATCCTGTGGAATAAAGA
TGTCTCCTACCAAACCAAAAATGCAGTGGGAATAGACAAAGTTACATTTCTTCAAGAAAAAATGACTCAT
TTCATAGTTCCCAAACTGTTTTGACTGAAGCTTCTCAAAATAAACTTTCTGGAATATGGAGCCTTTGATG
TCTGACTTTGAAAAAAATATATCATTTCTCAAACATACAATTCAATCCTTTTGGGGTGTTCCTCGAGATC
TGCGATCTGCATCTCAATTAGTCAGCAACCATAGTCCCGCCCCTAACTCCGCCCATCCCGCCCCTAACTC
CGCCCAGTTCCGCCCATTCTCCGCCCCATCGCTGACTAATTTTTTTTATTTATGCAGAGGCCGAGGCCGC
CTCGGCCTCTGAGCTATTCCAGAAGTAGTGAGGAGGCTTTTTTGGAGGCCTAGGCTTTTGCAAAAAGCTT
GGCATTCCGGTACTGTTGGTAAAGCCACCATGGAAGACGCCAAAAACATAAAGAAAGGCCCGGCGCCATT
CTATCCGCTGGAAGATGGAACCGCTGGAGAGCAACTGCATAAGGCTATGAAGAGATACGCCCTGGTTCCT
GGAACAATTGCTTTTACAGATGCACATATCGAGGTGGACATCACTTACGCTGAGTACTTCGAAATGTCCG
TTCGGTTGGCAGAAGCTATGAAACGATATGGGCTGAATACAAATCACAGAATCGTCGTATGCAGTGAAAA
CTCTCTTCAATTCTTTATGCCGGTGTTGGGCGCGTTATTTATCGGAGTTGCAGTTGCGCCCGCGAACGAC
ATTTATAATGAACGTGAATTGCTCAACAGTATGGGCATTTCGCAGCCTACCGTGGTGTTCGTTTCCAAAA
AGGGGTTGCAAAAAATTTTGAACGTGCAAAAAAAGCTCCCAATCATCCAAAAAATTATTATCATGGATTC
TAAAACGGATTACCAGGGATTTCAGTCGATGTACACGTTCGTCACATCTCATCTACCTCCCGGTTTTAAT
GAATACGATTTTGTGCCAGAGTCCTTCGATAGGGACAAGACAATTGCACTGATCATGAACTCCTCTGGAT
CTACTGGTCTGCCTAAAGGTGTCGCTCTGCCTCATAGAACTGCCTGCGTGAGATTCTCGCATGCCAGAGA
TCCTATTTTTGGCAATCAAATCATTCCGGATACTGCGATTTTAAGTGTTGTTCCATTCCATCACGGTTTT
GGAATGTTTACTACACTCGGATATTTGATATGTGGATTTCGAGTCGTCTTAATGTATAGATTTGAAGAAG
AGCTGTTTCTGAGGAGCCTTCAGGATTACAAGATTCAAAGTGCGCTGCTGGTGCCAACCCTATTCTCCTT
CTTCGCCAAAAGCACTCTGATTGACAAATACGATTTATCTAATTTACACGAAATTGCTTCTGGTGGCGCT
CCCCTCTCTAAGGAAGTCGGGGAAGCGGTTGCCAAGAGGTTCCATCTGCCAGGTATCAGGCAAGGATATG
GGCTCACTGAGACTACATCAGCTATTCTGATTACACCCGAGGGGGATGATAAACCGGGCGCGGTCGGTAA
AGTTGTTCCATTTTTTGAAGCGAAGGTTGTGGATCTGGATACCGGGAAAACGCTGGGCGTTAATCAAAGA
GGCGAACTGTGTGTGAGAGGTCCTATGATTATGTCCGGTTATGTAAACAATCCGGAAGCGACCAACGCCT
TGATTGACAAGGATGGATGGCTACATTCTGGAGACATAGCTTACTGGGACGAAGACGAACACTTCTTCAT
CGTTGACCGCCTGAAGTCTCTGATTAAGTACAAAGGCTATCAGGTGGCTCCCGCTGAATTGGAATCCATC
TTGCTCCAACACCCCAACATCTTCGACGCAGGTGTCGCAGGTCTTCCCGACGATGACGCCGGTGAACTTC
CCGCCGCCGTTGTTGTTTTGGAGCACGGAAAGACGATGACGGAAAAAGAGATCGTGGATTACGTCGCCAG
TCAAGTAACAACCGCGAAAAAGTTGCGCGGAGGAGTTGTGTTTGTGGACGAAGTACCGAAAGGTCTTACC
GGAAAACTCGACGCAAGAAAAATCAGAGAGATCCTCATAAAGGCCAAGAAGGGCGGAAAGATCGCCGTGT
AATTCTAGAGTCGGGGCGGCCGGCCGCTTCGAGCAGACATGATAAGATACATTGATGAGTTTGGACAAAC
CACAACTAGAATGCAGTGAAAAAAATGCTTTATTTGTGAAATTTGTGATGCTATTGCTTTATTTGTAACC
ATTATAAGCTGCAATAAACAAGTTAACAACAACAATTGCATTCATTTTATGTTTCAGGTTCAGGGGGAGG
TGTGGGAGGTTTTTTAAAGCAAGTAAAACCTCTACAAATGTGGTAAAATCGATAAGGATCTGGATCCGTC
GACCGATGCCCTTGAGAGCCTTCAACCCAGTCAGCTCCTTCCGGTGGGCGCGGGGCATGACTATCGTCGC
CGCACTTATGACTGTCTTCTTTATCATGCAACTCGTAGGACAGGTGCCGGCAGCGCTCTTCCGCTTCCTC
GCTCACTGACTCGCTGCGCTCGGTCGTTCGGCTGCGGCGAGCGGTATCAGCTCACTCAAAGGCGGTAATA
CGGTTATCCACAGAATCAGGGGATAACGCAGGAAAGAACATGTGAGCAAAAGGCCAGCAAAAGGCCAGGA
ACCGTAAAAAGGCCGCGTTGCTGGCGTTTTTCCATAGGCTCCGCCCCCCTGACGAGCATCACAAAAATCG
ACGCTCAAGTCAGAGGTGGCGAAACCCGACAGGACTATAAAGATACCAGGCGTTTCCCCCTGGAAGCTCC
CTCGTGCGCTCTCCTGTTCCGACCCTGCCGCTTACCGGATACCTGTCC
